>Addgene plasmid #250552 | pCS2_EYFP_EcoRI_SV40_Recorder | addgene full sequence | sequence record 497428 | Addgene NGS Result
CGCCATTCTGCCTGGGGACGTCGGAGCAAGCTTGATTTAGGTGACACTATAGAATACAAGCTACTTGTTC
TTTTTGCAGGATCCGCCACCATGTATCCGTACGACGTACCGGATTATGCGATGGTGAGCAAGGGCGAGGA
GCTGTTCACCGGGGTGGTGCCCATCCTGGTCGAGCTGGACGGCGACGTAAACGGCCACAAGTTCAGCGTG
TCCGGCGAGGGCGAGGGCGATGCCACCTACGGCAAGCTGACCCTGAAGTTCATCTGCACCACCGGCAAGC
TGCCCGTGCCCTGGCCCACCCTCGTGACCACCTTCGGCTACGGCCTGCAGTGCTTCGCCCGCTACCCCGA
CCACATGAAGCAGCACGACTTCTTCAAGTCCGCCATGCCCGAAGGCTACGTCCAGGAGCGCACCATCTTC
TTCAAGGACGACGGCAACTACAAGACCCGCGCCGAGGTGAAGTTCGAGGGCGACACCCTGGTGAACCGCA
TCGAGCTGAAGGGCATCGACTTCAAGGAGGACGGCAACATCCTGGGGCACAAGCTGGAGTACAACTACAA
CAGCCACAACGTCTATATCATGGCCGACAAGCAGAAGAACGGCATCAAGGTGAACTTCAAGATCCGCCAC
AACATCGAGGACGGCAGCGTGCAGCTCGCCGACCACTACCAGCAGAACACCCCCATCGGCGACGGCCCCG
TGCTGCTGCCCGACAACCACTACCTGAGCTACCAGTCCGCCCTGAGCAAAGACCCCAACGAGAAGCGCGA
TCACATGGTCCTGCTGGAGTTCGTGACCGCCGCCGGGATCACTCTCGGCATGGACGAGCTGTACAAGTAG
CTCGAGCCTCTAGAACTATAGTGAGTCGTATTACACACTCTTTCCCTACACGACGCTCTTCCGATCTGCC
AACGCTATTCTGGCTGAATTCTATCCAACGCAATTCTGGCACGTCCAATCCAATCCAATCCAATCCAATC
CAATCCAATTAAATTAGATTAGATTAGATTAGATTAGATTAGATTAGACAGGCCTAGATCGGAAGAGCAC
ACGTCTGAACTCCAGTCACTACGTAGTAGATCCAGACATGATAAGATACATTGATGAGTTTGGACAAACC
ACAACTAGAATGCAGTGAAAAAAATGCTTTATTTGTGAAATTTGTGATGCTATTGCTTTATTTGTAACCA
TTATAAGCTGCAATAAACAAGTTAACAACAACAATTGCATTCATTTTATGTTTCAGGTTCAGGGGGAGGT
GTGGGAGGTTTTTTAATTCGCGGCCGCGGCGCCAATGCATTGGGCCCGGTACCCAGCTTTTGTTCCCTTT
AGTGAGGGTTAATTGCGCGCTTGGCGTAATCATGGTCATAGCTGTTTCCTGTGTGAAATTGTTATCCGCT
CACAATTCCACACAACATACGAGCCGGGAGCATAAAGTGTAAAGCCTGGGGTGCCTAATGAGTGAGCTAA
CTCACATTAATTGCGTTGCGCTCACTGCCCGCTTTCCAGTCGGGAAACCTGTCGTGCCAGCTGCATTAAT
GAATCGGCCAACGCGCGGGGAGAGGCGGTTTGCGTATTGGGCGCTCTTCCGCTTCCTCGCTCACTGACTC
GCTGCGCTCGGTCGTTCGGCTGCGGCGAGCGGTATCAGCTCACTCAAAGGCGGTAATACGGTTATCCACA
GAATCAGGGGATAACGCAGGAAAGAACATGTGAGCAAAAGGCCAGCAAAAGGCCAGGAACCGTAAAAAGG
CCGCGTTGCTGGCGTTTTTCCATAGGCTCCGCCCCCCTGACGAGCATCACAAAAATCGACGCTCAAGTCA
GAGGTGGCGAAACCCGACAGGACTATAAAGATACCAGGCGTTTCCCCCTGGAAGCTCCCTCGTGCGCTCT
CCTGTTCCGACCCTGCCGCTTACCGGATACCTGTCCGCCTTTCTCCCTTCGGGAAGCGTGGCGCTTTCTC
ATAGCTCACGCTGTAGGTATCTCAGTTCGGTGTAGGTCGTTCGCTCCAAGCTGGGCTGTGTGCACGAACC
CCCCGTTCAGCCCGACCGCTGCGCCTTATCCGGTAACTATCGTCTTGAGTCCAACCCGGTAAGACACGAC
TTATCGCCACTGGCAGCAGCCACTGGTAACAGGATTAGCAGAGCGAGGTATGTAGGCGGTGCTACAGAGT
TCTTGAAGTGGTGGCCTAACTACGGCTACACTAGAAGAACAGTATTTGGTATCTGCGCTCTGCTGAAGCC
AGTTACCTTCGGAAAAAGAGTTGGTAGCTCTTGATCCGGCAAACAAACCACCGCTGGTAGCGGTGGTTTT
TTTGTTTGCAAGCAGCAGATTACGCGCAGAAAAAAAGGATCTCAAGAAGATCCTTTGATCTTTTCTACGG
GGTCTGACGCTCAGTGGAACGAAAACTCACGTTAAGGGATTTTGGTCATGAGATTATCAAAAAGGATCTT
CACCTAGATCCTTTTAAATTAAAAATGAAGTTTTAAATCAATCTAAAGTATATATGAGTAAACTTGGTCT
GACAGTTACCAATGCTTAATCAGTGAGGCACCTATCTCAGCGATCTGTCTATTTCGTTCATCCATAGTTG
CCTGACTCCCCGTCGTGTAGATAACTACGATACGGGAGGGCTTACCATCTGGCCCCAGTGCTGCAATGAT
ACCGCGAGACCCACGCTCACCGGCTCCAGATTTATCAGCAATAAACCAGCCAGCCGGAAGGGCCGAGCGC
AGAAGTGGTCCTGCAACTTTATCCGCCTCCATCCAGTCTATTAATTGTTGCCGGGAAGCTAGAGTAAGTA
GTTCGCCAGTTAATAGTTTGCGCAACGTTGTTGCCATTGCTACAGGCATCGTGGTGTCACGCTCGTCGTT
TGGTATGGCTTCATTCAGCTCCGGTTCCCAACGATCAAGGCGAGTTACATGATCCCCCATGTTGTGCAAA
AAAGCGGTTAGCTCCTTCGGTCCTCCGATCGTTGTCAGAAGTAAGTTGGCCGCAGTGTTATCACTCATGG
TTATGGCAGCACTGCATAATTCTCTTACTGTCATGCCATCCGTAAGATGCTTTTCTGTGACTGGTGAGTA
CTCAACCAAGTCATTCTGAGAATAGTGTATGCGGCGACCGAGTTGCTCTTGCCCGGCGTCAATACGGGAT
AATACCGCGCCACATAGCAGAACTTTAAAAGTGCTCATCATTGGAAAACGTTCTTCGGGGCGAAAACTCT
CAAGGATCTTACCGCTGTTGAGATCCAGTTCGATGTAACCCACTCGTGCACCCAACTGATCTTCAGCATC
TTTTACTTTCACCAGCGTTTCTGGGTGAGCAAAAACAGGAAGGCAAAATGCCGCAAAAAAGGGAATAAGG
GCGACACGGAAATGTTGAATACTCATACTCTTCCTTTTTCAATATTATTGAAGCATTTATCAGGGTTATT
GTCTCATGAGCGGATACATATTTGAATGTATTTAGAAAAATAAACAAATAGGGGTTCCGCGCACATTTCC
CCGAAAAGTGCCACCTAAATTGTAAGCGTTAATATTTTGTTAAAATTCGCGTTAAATTTTTGTTAAATCA
GCTCATTTTTTAACCAATAGGCCGAAATCGGCAAAATCCCTTATAAATCAAAAGAATAGACCGAGATAGG
GT
[37 nt withheld, positions 3643-3679]
AAAGAACGTGGACTCCAACGTCAAAGG
[49 nt withheld, positions 3707-3755]
T
[91 nt withheld, positions 3757-3847]
G
[124 nt withheld, positions 3849-3972]
CCCATTCGCCATTCAGGCTGCGCAACTGTTGGGAAGGGCGATCGGTGCGGGCCTCTTCGCTATTACGCCA
GTCGACCGCCAATTCAATATGGCGTATATGGACTCATGCCAATTCAATATGGTGGATCTGGACCTGTGCC
AATTCAATATGGCGTATATGGACTCGTGCCAATTCAATATGGTGGATCTGGACCCCAGCCAATTCAATAT
GGCGGACTTGGCACCATGCCAATTCAATATGGCGGACCTGGCACTGTGCCAACTGGGGAGGGGTCTACTT
GGCACGGTGCCAAGTTTGAGGAGGGGTCTTGGCCCTGTGCCAAGTCCGCCATATTGAATTGGCATGGTGC
CAATAATGGCGGCCATATTGGCTATATGCCAGGATCAATATATAGGCAATATCCAATATGGCCCTATGCC
AATATGGCTATTGGCCAGGTTCAATACTATGTATTGGCCCTATGCCATATAGTATTCCATATATGGGTTT
TCCTATTGACGTAGATAGCCCCTCCCAATGGGCGGTCCCATATACCATATATGGGGCTTCCTAATACCGC
CCATAGCCACTCCCCCATTGACGTCAATGGTCTCTATATATGGTCTTTCCTATTGACGTCATATGGGCGG
TCCTATTGACGTATATGGCGCCTCCCCCATTGACGTCAATTACGGTAAATGGCCCGCCTGGCTCAATGCC
CATTGACGTCAATAGGACCACCCACCATTGACGTCAATGGGATGGCTCATTGCCCATTCATATCCGTTCT
CACGCCCCCTATTGACGTCAATGACGGTAAATGGCCCACTTGGCAGTACATCAATATCTATTAATAGTAA
CTTGGCAAGTACATTACTATTGGAAGTACGCCAGGGTACATTGGCAGTACTCCCATTGACGTCAATGGCG
GTAAATGGCCCGCGATGGCTGCCAAGTACATCCCCATTGACGTCAATGGGGAGGGGCAATGACGCAAATG
GGCGTTCCATTGACGTAAATGGGCGGTAGGCGTGCCTAATGGGAGGTCTATATAAGCAATGCTCGTTTAG
GGAAC
Features (pLannotate 1.2.2; 15 found; start..end, strand, type, name):
     35..53      +  promoter       SP6 promoter: promoter for bacteriophage SP6 RNA polymerase
    121..837     +  CDS            EYFP: EYFP is a basic (constitutively fluorescent) green/yellow fluorescent protein published in 1996, derived from Aequorea victoria. It is reported to be a very rapidly-maturing weak dimer with high acid sensitivity.
    856..873     -  promoter       T7 promoter (fragment): promoter for bacteriophage T7 RNA polymerase
   1079..1213    -  polyA_signal   SV40 poly(A) signal: SV40 polyadenylation signal
   1326..1344    -  promoter       T3 promoter: promoter for bacteriophage T3 RNA polymerase
   1389..1405    -  protein_bind   lac operator: The lac repressor binds to the lac operator to inhibit transcription in E. coli. This inhibition can be relieved by adding lactose or isopropyl-β-D-thiogalactopyranoside (IPTG). lac repressor encoded by lacI
   1413..1443    -  promoter       lac promoter: promoter for the E. coli lac operon
   1458..1479    -  protein_bind   CAP binding site: CAP binding activates transcription in the presence of cAMP. E. coli catabolite activator protein
   1492..1584    -  CDS            lacI (fragment): lac repressor; lacI; The lac repressor binds to the lac operator to inhibit transcription in E. coli. This inhibition can be relieved by adding lactose or isopropyl-β-D-thiogalactopyranoside (IPTG).
   1767..2355    -  rep_origin     ori: high-copy-number ColE1/pMB1/pBR322/pUC origin of replication
   2526..3386    -  CDS            AmpR: β-lactamase; bla; confers resistance to ampicillin, carbenicillin, and related antibiotics
   3387..3491    -  promoter       AmpR promoter: bla
   3544..3972    -  rep_origin     f1 ori (sequence partly withheld): f1 bacteriophage origin of replication; arrow indicates direction of (+) strand synthesis
   3977..4043    -  CDS            lacZα (fragment): LacZα fragment of β-galactosidase; lacZ fragment
   4050..5027    +  promoter       CMV IE94 promoter: enhancer/promoter region of simian cytomegalovirus major immediate early transcription unit IE94
