[The description below was written by a language model from this plasmid's Addgene catalogue record and pLannotate feature annotations shown in this document.]
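Description:
pCS2_EYFP_EcoRI_SV40_Recorder is a 5,027 nt plasmid built on the pCS2 backbone, a dual-purpose vector that supports both expression in vertebrate cells and synthesis of mRNA in vitro. It is maintained in E. coli at high copy through a ColE1/pUC-type origin and selected with ampicillin via the β-lactamase gene and its native promoter. An f1 phage origin is also present, along with residual lac promoter/operator, CAP site and lacI and lacZα fragments that are leftovers of the cloning backbone rather than functional parts of the payload.

The expression unit begins with the simian cytomegalovirus IE94 enhancer/promoter, which runs to the end of the numbered sequence and, in the circular plasmid, sits directly upstream of the SP6 promoter. Either promoter therefore drives the same transcript: CMV IE94 in transfected mammalian cells, or SP6 RNA polymerase in vitro. The transcript encodes EYFP, a yellow-green fluorescent protein derived from Aequorea victoria, followed by a 3′ region that ends in the SV40 polyadenylation signal. Flanking T7 (fragment) and T3 promoters are oriented against the insert. The catalogue describes the insert as an "empty recorder" carrying an EcoRI site, implying that the site is a cloning position for adding test sequences; the site and any specific recorder element are not annotated in the feature table, so their exact location and composition cannot be stated from the record.

The associated publication concerns a quantitative in vivo method for profiling RNA-binding protein interactions, so this plasmid probably serves as the parental or control scaffold for building recorder reporters. The cloning method is listed as Gateway, though no att sites are annotated.
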