Addgene plasmid #250552: pCS2_EYFP_EcoRI_SV40_Recorder
Purpose: In vitro transcription (SP6 promotor) or mammalian expression (CMV promotor) of an empty recorder containing an EcoRI site.
Depositing lab: Daniel Cifuentes. Depositing organization: Boston University Medical Campus. Publication: RBPscan: A quantitative in vivo tool for profiling RNA-binding protein interactions. Kretov DA, Sanborn O, McIsaac T, Park E, Imrat I, Wu S, Regis M, Harvey LM, Cifuentes D. Mol Cell. 2026 Feb 6:S1097-2765(26)00023-7. doi: 10.1016/j.molcel.2026.01.003. PubMed 41653923.
Backbone
  Vector backbone: pCS2
  Vector type: Synthetic Biology
Growth in bacteria
  Bacterial resistance: Ampicillin, 100 μg/mL
  Growth temperature: 37°C
  Growth strain: DH5alpha
  Copy number: High Copy
Gene/Insert
  Gene/Insert name: EYFP_EcoRI_SV40_Recorder
  Species: Synthetic
  Cloning method: Gateway Cloning
Terms and licenses: Academic/Nonprofit Terms; Industry Terms: Not Available to Industry
How to cite: pCS2_EYFP_EcoRI_SV40_Recorder was a gift from Daniel Cifuentes (Addgene plasmid # 250552 ; http://n2t.net/addgene:250552 ; RRID:Addgene_250552)
